>Addgene plasmid #58755 | JMC034-H11 | depositor partial sequence | sequence record 90902 | insert
GAAGAGGAATTTGAAACCATAGAAAGATTTATGGATTGTCGGATTGGGAGAAAAGGAGCTACTGGTGCTA
CTACAACCATCTATGCAGTTGAAGCAGATGGTGACCCAAATGCAGGCTTTGAAAAAAACAAAGAACCAGG
AGAGATTCAGTATTTAATTAAATGGAAAGGATGGTCCCATATCCACAACACTTGGGAGACAGAAGAAACC
CTCAAGCAGCAGAATGTTAGAGGAATGAAAAAATTGGATAATTATAAGAAAAAAGATCAGGAAACAAAAA
GATGGTTGAAAAATGCCTCTCCAGAAGATGTGGAATATTATAATTGCCAGCAAGAACTTACAGATGATCT
ACATAAACAGTATCAAATAGTGGAACGTATAATTGCTCATTCCAATCAAAAGTCAGCAGCTGGTTATCCT
GATTATTACTGCAAATGGCAGGGCCTTCCATACTCAGAGTGCAGCTGGGAAGATGGAGCTCTCATTTCCA
AAAAGTTTCAAGCATGCATTGATGAGTATTTTAGCAGG
