>Addgene plasmid #58755 | JMC034-H11 | addgene partial sequence | sequence record 93136 | T7 5'-TAATACGACTCACTATAGGG-3'
ATTCCCTCTAGAAATAATTTTGTTTAACTTTAAGAAGGAGATATACCATGCATCATCATCATCATCACAG
CAGCGGCAGAGAAAACTTGTATTTCCAGGGCGAAGAGGAATTTGAAACCATAGAAAGATTTATGGATTGT
CGGATTGGGAGAAAAGGAGCTACTGGTGCTACTACAACCATCTATGCAGTTGAAGCAGATGGTGACCCAA
ATGCAGGCTTTGAAAAAAACAAAGAACCAGGAGAGATTCAGTATTTAATTAAATGGAAAGGATGGTCCCA
TATCCACAACACTTGGGAGACAGAAGAAACCCTCAAGCAGCAGAATGTTAGAGGAATGAAAAAATTGGAT
AATTATAAGAAAAAAGATCAGGAAACAAAAAGATGGTTGAAAAATGCCTCTCCAGAAGATGTGGAATATT
ATAATTGCCAGCAAGAACTTACAGATGATCTACATAAACAGTATCAAATAGTGGAACGTATAATTGCTCA
TTCCAATCAAAAGTCAGCAGCTGGTTATCCTGATTATTACTGCAAATGGCAGGGCCTTCCATACTCAGAG
TGCAGCTGGGAAGATGGAGCTCTCATTTCCAAAAAGTTTCAAGCATGCATTGATGAGTATTTTAGCAGGT
GATGACGAAGCTTGCGGCCGCACTCGAGCACCACCACCACCACCACTGAGATCCGGCTGCTAACAAAGCC
CGAAAGGAAGCTGAGTTGGCTGCTGCCACCGCTGAGCAATAACTAGCATAACCCCTTGGGGCCTCTAAAC
GGGTCTTGAGGGGTTTTTTGCTGAAAGGAGGAACTATATCCGGATTGGCGAATGGG
[66 nt withheld, positions 827-892]
CTTGCCAGCGCCCTAGCGCCCCGCTCCTTTCGCTTTCCTTCCCCTTCCTTTTCTCGCCCACGTT
