>Addgene plasmid #58755 | JMC034-H11 | addgene partial sequence | sequence record 93137 | T7term 5'-GCTAGTTATTGCTCAGCGG-3'
TTCGGGCTTTGTTAGCAGCCGGATCTCAGTGGTGGTGGTGGTGGTGCTCGAGTGCGGCCGCAAGCTTCGT
CATCACCTGCTAAAATACTCATCAATGCATGCTTGAAACTTTTTGGAAATGAGAGCTCCATCTTCCCAGC
TGCACTCTGAGTATGGAAGGCCCTGCCATTTGCAGTAATAATCAGGATAACCAGCTGCTGACTTTTGATT
GGAATGAGCAATTATACGTTCCACTATTTGATACTGTTTATGTAGATCATCTGTAAGTTCTTGCTGGCAA
TTATAATATTCCACATCTTCTGGAGAGGCATTTTTCAACCATCTTTTTGTTTCCTGATCTTTTTTCTTAT
AATTATCCAATTTTTTCATTCCTCTAACATTCTGCTGCTTGAGGGTTTCTTCTGTCTCCCAAGTGTTGTG
GATATGGGACCATCCTTTCCATTTAATTAAATACTGAATCTCTCCTGGTTCTTTGTTTTTTTCAAAGCCT
GCATTTGGGTCACCATCTGCTTCAACTGCATAGATGGTTGTAGTAGCACCAGTAGCTCCTTTTCTCCCAA
TCCGACAATCCATAAATCTTTCTATGGTTTCAAATTCCTCTTCGCCCTGGAAATACAAGTTTTCTCTGCC
GCTGCTGTGATGATGATGATGATGCATGGTATATCTCCTTCTTAAAGTTAAACAAAATTATTTCTAGAGG
GGAATTGTTATCCGCTCACAATTCCCCTATAGTGAGTCGTATTAATTTCGCGGGATCGAGATCTCGATCC
TCTACGCCGGACGCATCGTGGCCGGCATCACCGGCGCCACAGGTGCGGTTGCTGGCGCCTATATCGCCGA
CATCACCG
