[The description below was written by a language model from this plasmid's Addgene catalogue record.]
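Description:
JMC034-H11 is a bacterial expression plasmid built on the pET28-MHL backbone from the Structural Genomics Consortium, a pET28-derived vector recorded as 7325 bp without insert. It carries kanamycin resistance for selection in E. coli and is listed as high copy. The record does not include a feature table, so the origin of replication and other backbone elements are not itemised. They can only be inferred in general terms from the pET28 lineage.

The insert is derived from human CHD1 (chromodomain helicase DNA-binding protein 1). It corresponds to the protein construct used to solve the crystal structures deposited under PDB entries 4NW2 and 4O42. The record notes that the insert was designed for structure determination and may not be the full open reading frame, so it is probably a defined fragment or domain of CHD1. The exact residue boundaries are not given here. Expression is driven by the T7 promoter, which requires a host strain that supplies T7 RNA polymerase, such as a DE3 lysogen. The listed cloning strain serves only for plasmid maintenance. The protein is made with an N-terminal His tag, which allows purification by immobilised metal affinity chromatography. The listed T7 and T7 terminator sequencing primers are consistent with the insert lying between the standard pET promoter and terminator. The cloning method is recorded as unknown.

The stated purpose is recombinant production of the CHD1 fragment in bacteria, for crystallography and for related biochemical or biophysical work on the purified protein.
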