Addgene plasmid #58755: JMC034-H11
Purpose: bacterial expression of PDB 4NW2
Depositing lab: Cheryl Arrowsmith. Depositing organization: University of Toronto.
Backbone
  Vector backbone: pET28-MHL
  Backbone manufacturer: SGC
  Backbone size w/o insert (bp): 7325
  Vector type: Bacterial Expression
Growth in bacteria
  Bacterial resistance: Kanamycin, 50 μg/mL
  Growth temperature: 37°C
  Growth strain: DH5alpha
  Copy number: High Copy
Gene/Insert
  Gene/Insert name: PDB:4NW2 (alt names: CHD1:JMC034-H11:C216622; BC117134/gi|68299794; PDB ID: 4NW2, 4O42)
  Species: H. sapiens (human)
  Mutation: Bacterial expression for structure determination; may not be full ORF, see comments
  Entrez Gene: CHD1 (a.k.a. CHD-1, PILBOS)
  Promoter: T7
  Tag / fusion protein: His (N terminal on insert)
  Cloning method: Unknown
  Sequencing primers: 5′ T7; 3′ T7term
Terms and licenses: Academic/Nonprofit Terms; Industry Terms: Not Available to Industry
How to cite: JMC034-H11 was a gift from Cheryl Arrowsmith (Addgene plasmid # 58755 ; http://n2t.net/addgene:58755 ; RRID:Addgene_58755)
